>Addgene plasmid #70475 | R777-E191 Hs.PRKAA1 | depositor full sequence | sequence record 125924 | Full Sequence
TTAACGCTAGCATGGATGTTTTCCCAGTCACGACGTTGTAAAACGACGGCCAGTCTTAAAATTCGAGCTC
GGTCCGAGGATCCGAAATAATGATTTTATTTTGACTGATAGTGACCTGTTCGTTGCAACAAATTGATAAG
CAATGCTTTTTTATAATGCCAACTTTGTACAAAAAAGTTGGCACCATGCGCAGACTCAGTTCCTGGAGAA
AGATGGCGACAGCCGAGAAGCAGAAACACGACGGGCGGGTGAAGATCGGCCACTACATTCTGGGTGACAC
GCTGGGGGTCGGCACCTTCGGCAAAGTGAAGGTTGGCAAACATGAATTGACTGGGCATAAAGTAGCTGTG
AAGATACTCAATCGACAGAAGATTCGGAGCCTTGATGTGGTAGGAAAAATCCGCAGAGAAATTCAGAACC
TCAAGCTTTTCAGGCATCCTCATATAATTAAACTGTACCAGGTCATCAGTACACCATCTGATATTTTCAT
GGTGATGGAATATGTCTCAGGAGGAGAGCTATTTGATTATATCTGTAAGAATGGAAGGCTGGATGAAAAA
GAAAGTCGGCGTCTGTTCCAACAGATCCTTTCTGGTGTGGATTATTGTCACAGGCATATGGTGGTCCATA
GAGATTTGAAACCTGAAAATGTCCTGCTTGATGCACACATGAATGCAAAGATAGCTGATTTTGGTCTTTC
AAACATGATGTCAGATGGTGAATTTTTAAGAACAAGTTGTGGCTCACCCAACTATGCTGCACCAGAAGTA
ATTTCAGGAAGATTGTATGCAGGCCCAGAGGTAGATATATGGAGCAGTGGGGTTATTCTCTATGCTTTAT
TATGTGGAACCCTTCCATTTGATGATGACCATGTGCCAACTCTTTTTAAGAAGATATGTGATGGGATCTT
CTATACCCCTCAATATTTAAATCCTTCTGTGATTAGCCTTTTGAAACATATGCTGCAGGTGGATCCCATG
AAGAGGGCCACAATCAAAGATATCAGGGAACATGAATGGTTTAAACAGGACCTTCCAAAATATCTCTTTC
CTGAGGATCCATCATATAGTTCAACCATGATTGATGATGAAGCCTTAAAAGAAGTATGTGAAAAGTTTGA
GTGCTCAGAAGAGGAAGTTCTCAGCTGTCTTTACAACAGAAATCACCAGGATCCTTTGGCAGTTGCCTAC
CATCTCATAATAGATAACAGGAGAATAATGAATGAAGCCAAAGATTTCTATTTGGCGACAAGCCCACCTG
ATTCTTTTCTTGATGATCATCACCTGACTCGGCCCCATCCTGAAAGAGTACCATTCTTGGTTGCTGAAAC
ACCAAGGGCACGCCATACCCTTGATGAATTAAATCCACAGAAATCCAAACACCAAGGTGTAAGGAAAGCA
AAATGGCATTTAGGAATTAGAAGTCAAAGTCGACCAAATGATATTATGGCAGAAGTATGTAGAGCAATCA
AACAATTGGATTATGAATGGAAGGTTGTAAACCCATATTATTTGCGTGTACGAAGGAAGAATCCTGTGAC
AAGCACTTACTCCAAAATGAGTCTACAGTTATACCAAGTGGATAGTAGAACTTATCTACTGGATTTCCGT
AGTATTGATGATGAAATTACAGAAGCCAAATCAGGGACTGCTACTCCACAGAGATCGGGATCAGTTAGCA
ACTATCGATCTTGCCAAAGGAGTGATTCAGATGCTGAGGCTCAAGGAAAATCCTCAGAAGTTTCTCTTAC
CTCATCTGTGACCTCACTTGACTCTTCTCCTGTTGACCTAACTCCAAGACCTGGAAGTCACACAATAGAA
TTTTTTGAGATGTGTGCAAATCTAATTAAAATTCTTGCACAATAATCAACTTTCTTGTACAAAGTTGGCA
TTATAGGAAAGCATTGCTTATCAATTTGTTGCAACGAACAGGTCACTATCAGTCAAAATAAAATCATTAT
TTGCATGCAAGCTTAGATCCTCTAGACCAGCCAGGACAGAAATGCCTCGACTTCGCTGCTACCCAAGGTT
GCCGGGTGACGCACACCGTGGAAACGGATGAAGGCACGAACCCAGTGGACATAAGCCTGTTCGGTTCGTA
AGCTGTAATGCAAGTAGCGTATGCGCTCACGCAACTGGTCCAGAACCTTGACCGAACGCAGCGGTGGTAA
CGGCGCAGTGGCGGTTTTCATGGCTTGTTATGACTGTTTTTTTGGGGTACAGTCTATGCCTCGGGCATCC
AAGCAGCAAGCGCGTTACGCCGTGGGTCGATGTTTGATGTTATGGAGCAGCAACGATGTTACGCAGCAGG
GCAGTCGCCCTAAAACAAAGTTAAACATTATGAGGGAAGCGGTGATCGCCGAAGTATCGACTCAACTATC
AGAGGTAGTTGGCGTCATCGAGCGCCATCTCGAACCGACGTTGCTGGCCGTACATTTGTACGGCTCCGCA
GTGGATGGCGGCCTGAAGCCACACAGTGATATTGATTTGCTGGTTACGGTGACCGTAAGGCTTGATGAAA
CAACGCGGCGAGCTTTGATCAACGACCTTTTGGAAACTTCGGCTTCCCCTGGAGAGAGCGAGATTCTCCG
CGCTGTAGAAGTCACCATTGTTGTGCACGACGACATCATTCCGTGGCGTTATCCAGCTAAGCGCGAACTG
CAATTTGGAGAATGGCAGCGCAATGACATTCTTGCAGGTATCTTCGAGCCAGCCACGATCGACATTGATC
TGGCTATCTTGCTGACAAAAGCAAGAGAACATAGCGTTGCCTTGGTAGGTCCAGCGGCGGAGGAACTCTT
TGATCCGGTTCCTGAACAGGATCTATTTGAGGCGCTAAATGAAACCTTAACGCTATGGAACTCGCCGCCC
GACTGGGCTGGCGATGAGCGAAATGTAGTGCTTACGTTGTCCCGCATTTGGTACAGCGCAGTAACCGGCA
AAATCGCGCCGAAGGATGTCGCTGCCGACTGGGCAATGGAGCGCCTGCCGGCCCAGTATCAGCCCGTCAT
ACTTGAAGCTAGACAGGCTTATCTTGGACAAGAAGAAGATCGCTTGGCCTCGCGCGCAGATCAGTTGGAA
GAATTTGTCCACTACGTGAAAGGCGAGATCACCAAGGTAGTCGGCAAATAACCCTCGAGCCACCCATGAC
CAAAATCCCTTAACGTGAGTTACGCGTCGTTCCACTGAGCGTCAGACCCCGTAGAAAAGATCAAAGGATC
TTCTTGAGATCCTTTTTTTCTGCGCGTAATCTGCTGCTTGCAAACAAAAAAACCACCGCTACCAGCGGTG
GTTTGTTTGCCGGATCAAGAGCTACCAACTCTTTTTCCGAAGGTAACTGGCTTCAGCAGAGCGCAGATAC
CAAATACTGTCCTTCTAGTGTAGCCGTAGTTAGGCCACCACTTCAAGAACTCTGTAGCACCGCCTACATA
CCTCGCTCTGCTAATCCTGTTACCAGTGGCTGCTGCCAGTGGCGATAAGTCGTGTCTTACCGGGTTGGAC
TCAAGACGATAGTTACCGGATAAGGCGCAGCGGTCGGGCTGAACGGGGGGTTCGTGCACACAGCCCAGCT
TGGAGCGAACGACCTACACCGAACTGAGATACCTACAGCGTGAGCATTGAGAAAGCGCCACGCTTCCCGA
AGGGAGAAAGGCGGACAGGTATCCGGTAAGCGGCAGGGTCGGAACAGGAGAGCGCACGAGGGAGCTTCCA
GGGGGAAACGCCTGGTATCTTTATAGTCCTGTCGGGTTTCGCCACCTCTGACTTGAGCGTCGATTTTTGT
GATGCTCGTCAGGGGGGCGGAGCCTATGGAAAAACGCCAGCAACGCGGCCTTTTTACGGTTCCTGGCCTT
TTGCTGGCCTTTTGCTCACATGTTCTTTCCTGCGTTATCCCCTGATTCTGTGGATAACCGTATTACCGCC
TTTGAGTGAGCTGATACCGCTCGCCGCAGCCGAACGACCGAGCGCAGCGAGTCAGTGAGCGAGGAAGCGG
AAGAGCGCCCAATACGCAAACCGCCTCTCCCCGCGCGTTGGCCGATTCATTAATGCAGCTGGCACGACAG
GTTTCCCGACTGGAAAGCGGGCAGTGAGCGCAACGCAATTAATACGCGTACCGCTAGCCAGGAAGAGTTT
GTAGAAACGCAAAAAGGCCATCCGTCAGGATGGCCTTCTGCTTAGTTTGATGCCTGGCAGTTTATGGCGG
GCGTCCTGCCCGCCACCCTCCGGGCCGTTGCTTCACAACGTTCAAATCCGCTCCCGGCGGATTTGTCCTA
CTCAGGAGAGCGTTCACCGACAAACAACAGATAAAACGAAAGGCCCAGTCTTCCGACTGAGCCTTTCGTT
TTATTTGATGCCTGGCAGTTCCCTACTCTCGCG
Features (pLannotate 1.2.2; 11 found; start..end, strand, type, name):
     18..54      -  CDS            lacZα (fragment): LacZα fragment of β-galactosidase; lacZ fragment
     85..180     +  protein_bind   attL3: mutant version of attL; recombination site for the Gateway® LR reaction LR Clonase™
    186..1862    +  CDS            PRKAA1: AAPK1_HUMAN - Also known as AMPK1. Experimental evidence at protein level: Swiss-Prot protein existence level 1. Catalytic subunit of AMP-activated protein kinase (AMPK), an energy sensor protein kinase that plays a key role in regulating cellular energy metabolism. In response to reduction of intracellular ATP levels, AMPK activates energy-producing pathways and inhibits energy-consuming processes: inhibits protein, carbohydrate and lipid biosynthesis, as well as cell growth and proliferation. AMPK acts via direct phosphorylation of metabolic enzymes, and by longer-term effects via phosphoryl
   1870..1963    -  protein_bind   attL2 (fragment): mutant version of attL; recombination site for the Gateway® LR reaction LR Clonase™
   2078..2101    +  promoter       Pc promoter (fragment): intI1 (promoter lies within the coding sequence); class 1 integron promoter
   2277..2333    +  CDS            GmR (fragment): gentamycin acetyltransferase; aacC1; confers resistance to gentamycin
   2340..3131    +  CDS            SmR: aminoglycoside adenylyltransferase (Murphy, 1985); aadA; confers resistance to spectinomycin and streptomycin
   3224..3812    +  rep_origin     ori: high-copy-number ColE1/pMB1/pBR322/pUC origin of replication
   3995..4087    +  CDS            lacI (fragment): lac repressor; lacI; The lac repressor binds to the lac operator to inhibit transcription in E. coli. This inhibition can be relieved by adding lactose or isopropyl-β-D-thiogalactopyranoside (IPTG).
   4142..4169    -  terminator     rrnB T2 terminator: transcription terminator T2 from the E. coli rrnB gene
   4301..4344    +  terminator     rrnB T1 terminator: Escherichia coli rrnB; transcription terminator T1 from the E. coli rrnB gene
