[The description below was written by a language model from this plasmid's Addgene catalogue record and pLannotate feature annotations shown in this document.]
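Description:
R777-E191 Hs.PRKAA1 is a Gateway entry clone built on the pDonor-255 backbone and carrying the human PRKAA1 open reading frame (reference transcript NM_006251.5). PRKAA1 encodes the alpha-1 catalytic subunit of AMP-activated protein kinase, the energy-sensing kinase that switches on ATP-generating pathways and suppresses biosynthesis and growth when cellular ATP falls. The plasmid is about 4.4 kb in total and is maintained in E. coli at high copy through a ColE1/pUC-type origin. Selection is with spectinomycin, conferred by an aadA (SmR) aminoglycoside adenylyltransferase gene. Upstream of this gene lie fragments of a class 1 integron Pc promoter and a gentamicin acetyltransferase gene, which are probably leftovers of the integron cassette from which the marker was derived. Short lacZα and lacI fragments are similarly vestigial, and rrnB T1 and T2 terminators are also annotated in the backbone.

The roughly 1.7 kb coding sequence sits between two attL recombination sites. The automated annotation labels the upstream site as attL3 and the downstream one as a partial attL2, so the exact identity of the 5′ site should be checked against the sequence. No promoter for expressing the insert is annotated, which fits the role of an entry clone as a promoterless shuttle. An LR Clonase reaction transfers the ORF into a destination vector, which supplies the promoter, tags and host-specific elements. Because the ORF keeps its native stop codon, it suits expression of untagged protein or N-terminal fusions, while C-terminal tags would not be translated. The clone serves as a source of PRKAA1 for building expression constructs to study AMPK.
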