Addgene plasmid #70475: R777-E191 Hs.PRKAA1
Purpose: Gateway ORF clone of human PRKAA1 [NM_006251.5] with stop codon (for native or N-terminal fusions)
Depositing lab: Dominic Esposito. Depositing organization: National Cancer Institute (NCI).
Backbone
  Vector backbone: pDonor-255
  Backbone size w/o insert (bp): 2693
  Vector type: Gateway Entry Clone
Growth in bacteria
  Bacterial resistance: Spectinomycin, 50 μg/mL
  Growth temperature: 37°C
  Growth strain: DH10B
  Copy number: High Copy
Gene/Insert
  Gene/Insert name: PRKAA1 (alt name: NM_006251.5)
  Species: H. sapiens (human)
  Insert size (bp): 1680
  Entrez Gene: PRKAA1 (a.k.a. AMPK, AMPK alpha 1, AMPKa1)
  Cloning method: Gateway Cloning
  Sequencing primers: 5′ M13F 23-mer (5'-CCCAGTCACGACGTTGTAAAACG); 3′ attLR 23-mer (5'-TAACATCAGAGATTTTGAGACAC)
Terms and licenses: Academic/Nonprofit Terms; Industry Terms: Not Available to Industry
How to cite: R777-E191 Hs.PRKAA1 was a gift from Dominic Esposito (Addgene plasmid # 70475 ; http://n2t.net/addgene:70475 ; RRID:Addgene_70475)
