>Addgene plasmid #70475 | R777-E191 Hs.PRKAA1 | addgene partial sequence | sequence record 132505 | pCR8_R1 5'-cgaaccgaacaggcttatgt-3'
GGTGTGCGTCACCCGGCAACCTTGGGTAGCAGCGAAGTCGAGGCATTTCTGTCCTGGCTGGTCTAGAGGA
TCTAAGCTTGCATGCAAATAATGATTTTATTTTGACTGATAGTGACCTGTTCGTTGCAACAAATTGATAA
GCAATGCTTTCCTATAATGCCAACTTTGTACAAGAAAGTTGATTATTGTGCAAGAATTTTAATTAGATTT
GCACACATCTCAAAAAATTCTATTGTGTGACTTCCAGGTCTTGGAGTTAGGTCAACAGGAGAAGAGTCAA
GTGAGGTCACAGATGAGGTAAGAGAAACTTCTGAGGATTTTCCTTGAGCCTCAGCATCTGAATCACTCCT
TTGGCAAGATCGATAGTTGCTAACTGATCCCGATCTCTGTGGAGTAGCAGTCCCTGATTTGGCTTCTGTA
ATTTCATCATCAATACTACGGAAATCCAGTAGATAAGTTCTACTATCCACTTGGTATAACTGTAGACTCA
TTTTGGAGTAAGTGCTTGTCACAGGATTCTTCCTTCGTACACGCAAATAATATGGGTTTACAACCTTCCA
TTCATAATCCAATTGTTTGATTGCTCTACATACTTCTGCCATAATATCATTTGGTCGACTTTGACTTCTA
ATTCCTAAATGCCATTTTGCTTTCCTTACACCTTGGTGTTTGGATTTCTGTGGATTTAATTCATCAAGGG
TATGGCGTGCCCTTGGTGTTTCAGCAACCAAGAATGGTACTCTTTCAGGATGGGGCCGAGTCAGGTGATG
ATCATCAAGAAAAGAATCAGGTGGGCTTGTCGCCAAATAGAAATCTTTGGCTTCATTCATTATTCTCCTG
TTATCTATTATGAGATGGTAGGCAACTGCCAAAGGATCCTGGTGATTTCTGTTGTAAAGACAGCTGAGAA
CTTCCTCTTCTGAGCACTCAAACTTTTC
